Addgene plasmid #177894: pFastBac(His10-Lckg2a,Y394F,Y505F)
Purpose: Baculo expression of His10 tag fused to human LckG2A
Depositing lab: Ron Vale. Depositing organization: University of California, San Francisco (UCSF). Publication: In vitro membrane reconstitution of the T-cell receptor proximal signaling network. Hui E, Vale RD. Nat Struct Mol Biol. 2014 Feb;21(2):133-42. doi: 10.1038/nsmb.2762. Epub 2014 Jan 26. PubMed 24463463.
Backbone
  Vector backbone: pFastBacHT
  Vector type: Insect Expression
Growth in bacteria
  Bacterial resistance: Ampicillin, 100 μg/mL
  Growth temperature: 37°C
  Growth strain: DH5alpha
  Copy number: High Copy
Gene/Insert
  Gene/Insert name: Lck
  Species: H. sapiens (human)
  Mutation: G2A,Y394F,Y505F
  Entrez Gene: LCK (a.k.a. IMD22, LSK, YT16, p56lck, pp58lck)
  Promoter: Polyhedrin
  Tag / fusion protein: 10xHis-TEV (N terminal on insert)
  Cloning method: Restriction Enzyme; 5′ cloning site unknown (unknown if destroyed)
  Sequencing primers: 5′ GGATTATTCATACCGTCCCA; 3′ CAAATGTGGTATGGCTGATT
Terms and licenses: Academic/Nonprofit Terms; Industry Terms: Not Available to Industry
How to cite: pFastBac(His10-Lckg2a,Y394F,Y505F) was a gift from Ron Vale (Addgene plasmid # 177894 ; http://n2t.net/addgene:177894 ; RRID:Addgene_177894)
