[The description below was written by a language model from this plasmid's Addgene catalogue record and pLannotate feature annotations shown in this document.]
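Description:
pFastBac(His10-Lckg2a,Y394F,Y505F) is a baculovirus donor (transfer) plasmid of about 6.4 kb, built on the pFastBacHT backbone for producing a tagged human Lck kinase variant in insect cells. In E. coli it replicates from a high-copy ColE1/pUC-type origin and is selected with ampicillin through the β-lactamase gene; an f1 origin is also present. The expression cassette lies between the Tn7R and Tn7L ends of a mini-Tn7 element, together with a gentamicin acetyltransferase gene driven by the Pc integron promoter. In FastBac-type systems, this arrangement lets the cassette and the gentamicin marker transpose site-specifically into a baculovirus shuttle genome (bacmid) held in a suitable E. coli strain. The resulting recombinant bacmid is then used to generate virus in insect cells.

Within the transposable segment, the strong, very late polyhedrin promoter from Autographa californica drives an open reading frame made up of an N-terminal polyhistidine tag, a TEV protease cleavage site and human LCK, followed by an SV40 polyadenylation signal. The catalogue entry describes the tag as 10xHis, whereas the automated annotation labels an 8xHis motif, probably because it matched only part of the histidine run. The insert carries three substitutions. G2A removes the glycine that normally receives the N-terminal myristoyl group. Y394F and Y505F replace the activation-loop and C-terminal regulatory tyrosines, so those sites cannot be phosphorylated. The stated purpose is baculovirus expression of His10-tagged LckG2A, and the associated publication concerns in vitro membrane reconstitution of proximal T-cell receptor signalling. The histidine tag supports metal-affinity purification and could plausibly also serve to attach the protein to nickel-chelating lipid membranes, although the record does not say so.
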