Features (pLannotate 1.2.2; 17 found; start..end, strand, type, name):
      2..456     +  rep_origin     f1 ori (sequence partly withheld): f1 bacteriophage origin of replication; arrow indicates direction of (+) strand synthesis
    482..586     +  promoter       AmpR promoter: bla
    587..1447    +  CDS            AmpR: β-lactamase; bla; confers resistance to ampicillin, carbenicillin, and related antibiotics
   1618..2206    +  rep_origin     ori: high-copy-number ColE1/pMB1/pBR322/pUC origin of replication
   2392..2443    -  misc_feature   bom (fragment): basis of mobility region from pBR322
   2511..2735    -  mobile_element Tn7R: mini-Tn7 element (right end of the Tn7 transposon) Tn7
   2802..3335    -  CDS            GmR: gentamycin acetyltransferase; aacC1; confers resistance to gentamycin
   3505..3533    -  promoter       Pc promoter: intI1 (promoter lies within the coding sequence); class 1 integron promoter
   3511..3858    -  CDS            YPR2_ECOLX (fragment): Protein predicted: Swiss-Prot protein existence level 4. From Escherichia coli.
   3885..3976    +  promoter       polyhedrin promoter: polh from Autographa californica; promoter for the baculovirus polyhedrin gene
   4046..4069    +  CDS            8xHis: 8xHis affinity tag
   4094..4114    +  CDS            TEV site: tobacco etch virus (TEV) protease recognition and cleavage site
   4166..5686    +  CDS            LCK: LCK_HUMAN - Experimental evidence at protein level: Swiss-Prot protein existence level 1. Non-receptor tyrosine-protein kinase that plays an essential role in the selection and maturation of developing T-cells in the thymus and in the function of mature T-cells. Plays a key role in T- cell antigen receptor (TCR)-linked signal transduction pathways. Constitutively associated with the cytoplasmic portions of the CD4 and CD8 surface receptors. Association of the TCR with a peptide antigen- bound MHC complex facilitates the interaction of CD4 and CD8 with MHC class II and class I molecules, respec
   5767..5850    +  CDS            large T antigen (fragment): large T antigen from SV40 (simian virus 40)
   5873..6007    +  polyA_signal   SV40 poly(A) signal: SV40 polyadenylation signal
   6036..6201    -  mobile_element Tn7L: mini-Tn7 element (left end of the Tn7 transposon) Tn7
   6364..6380    +  CDS            lacZα (fragment): LacZα fragment of β-galactosidase; lacZ fragment
>Addgene plasmid #177894 | pFastBac(His10-Lckg2a,Y394F,Y505F) | addgene full sequence | sequence record 353491 | Addgene NGS Result
G
[124 nt withheld, positions 2-125]
C
[91 nt withheld, positions 127-217]
A
[49 nt withheld, positions 219-267]
CCTTTGACGTTGGAGTCCACGTTCTT
[37 nt withheld, positions 294-330]
ACCCTATCTCGGTCTATTCTTTTGATTTATAAGGGATTTTGCCGATTTCGGCCTATTGGTTAAAAAATGA
GCTGATTTAACAAAAATTTAACGCGAATTTTAACAAAATATTAACGCTTACAATTTAGGTGGCACTTTTC
GGGGAAATGTGCGCGGAACCCCTATTTGTTTATTTTTCTAAATACATTCAAATATGTATCCGCTCATGAG
ACAATAACCCTGATAAATGCTTCAATAATATTGAAAAAGGAAGAGTATGAGTATTCAACATTTCCGTGTC
GCCCTTATTCCCTTTTTTGCGGCATTTTGCCTTCCTGTTTTTGCTCACCCAGAAACGCTGGTGAAAGTAA
AAGATGCTGAAGATCAGTTGGGTGCACGAGTGGGTTACATCGAACTGGATCTCAACAGCGGTAAGATCCT
TGAGAGTTTTCGCCCCGAAGAACGTTTTCCAATGATGAGCACTTTTAAAGTTCTGCTATGTGGCGCGGTA
TTATCCCGTATTGACGCCGGGCAAGAGCAACTCGGTCGCCGCATACACTATTCTCAGAATGACTTGGTTG
AGTACTCACCAGTCACAGAAAAGCATCTTACGGATGGCATGACAGTAAGAGAATTATGCAGTGCTGCCAT
AACCATGAGTGATAACACTGCGGCCAACTTACTTCTGACAACGATCGGAGGACCGAAGGAGCTAACCGCT
TTTTTGCACAACATGGGGGATCATGTAACTCGCCTTGATCGTTGGGAACCGGAGCTGAATGAAGCCATAC
CAAACGACGAGCGTGACACCACGATGCCTGTAGCAATGGCAACAACGTTGCGCAAACTATTAACTGGCGA
ACTACTTACTCTAGCTTCCCGGCAACAATTAATAGACTGGATGGAGGCGGATAAAGTTGCAGGACCACTT
CTGCGCTCGGCCCTTCCGGCTGGCTGGTTTATTGCTGATAAATCTGGAGCCGGTGAGCGTGGGTCTCGCG
GTATCATTGCAGCACTGGGGCCAGATGGTAAGCCCTCCCGTATCGTAGTTATCTACACGACGGGGAGTCA
GGCAACTATGGATGAACGAAATAGACAGATCGCTGAGATAGGTGCCTCACTGATTAAGCATTGGTAACTG
TCAGACCAAGTTTACTCATATATACTTTAGATTGATTTAAAACTTCATTTTTAATTTAAAAGGATCTAGG
TGAAGATCCTTTTTGATAATCTCATGACCAAAATCCCTTAACGTGAGTTTTCGTTCCACTGAGCGTCAGA
CCCCGTAGAAAAGATCAAAGGATCTTCTTGAGATCCTTTTTTTCTGCGCGTAATCTGCTGCTTGCAAACA
AAAAAACCACCGCTACCAGCGGTGGTTTGTTTGCCGGATCAAGAGCTACCAACTCTTTTTCCGAAGGTAA
CTGGCTTCAGCAGAGCGCAGATACCAAATACTGTTCTTCTAGTGTAGCCGTAGTTAGGCCACCACTTCAA
GAACTCTGTAGCACCGCCTACATACCTCGCTCTGCTAATCCTGTTACCAGTGGCTGCTGCCAGTGGCGAT
AAGTCGTGTCTTACCGGGTTGGACTCAAGACGATAGTTACCGGATAAGGCGCAGCGGTCGGGCTGAACGG
GGGGTTCGTGCACACAGCCCAGCTTGGAGCGAACGACCTACACCGAACTGAGATACCTACAGCGTGAGCT
ATGAGAAAGCGCCACGCTTCCCGAAGGGAGAAAGGCGGACAGGTATCCGGTAAGCGGCAGGGTCGGAACA
GGAGAGCGCACGAGGGAGCTTCCAGGGGGAAACGCCTGGTATCTTTATAGTCCTGTCGGGTTTCGCCACC
TCTGACTTGAGCGTCGATTTTTGTGATGCTCGTCAGGGGGGCGGAGCCTATGGAAAAACGCCAGCAACGC
GGCCTTTTTACGGTTCCTGGCCTTTTGCTGGCCTTTTGCTCACATGTTCTTTCCTGCGTTATCCCCTGAT
TCTGTGGATAACCGTATTACCGCCTTTGAGTGAGCTGATACCGCTCGCCGCAGCCGAACGACCGAGCGCA
GCGAGTCAGTGAGCGAGGAAGCGGAAGAGCGCCTGATGTGGTATTTTCTCCTTACGCATCTGTGCGGTAT
TTCACACCGCATAGACCAGCCGCGTAACCTGGCAAAATCGGTTACGGTTGAGTAATAAATGGATGCCCTG
CGTAAGCGGGTGTGGGCGGACAATAAAGTCTTAAACTGAACAAAATAGATCTAAACTATGACAATAAAGT
CTTAAACTAGACAGAATAGTTGTAAACTGAAATCAGTCCAGTTATGCTGTGAAAAAGCATACTGGACTTT
TGTTATGGCTAAAGCAAACTCTTCATTTTCTGAAGTGCAAATTGCCCGTCGTATTAAAGAGGGGCGTGGC
CAAGGGCATGGTAAAGACTATATTCGCGGCGTTGTGACAATTTACCGAACAACTCCGCGGCCGGGAAGCC
GATCTCGGCTTGAACGAATTGTTAGGTGGCGGTACTTGGGTCGATATCAAAGTGCATCACTTCTTCCCGT
ATGCCCAACTTTGTATAGAGAGCCACTGCGGGATCGTCACCGTAATCTGCTTGCACGTAGATCACATAAG
CACCAAGCGCGTTGGCCTCATGCTTGAGGAGATTGATGAGCGCGGTGGCAATGCCCTGCCTCCGGTGCTC
GCCGGAGACTGCGAGATCATAGATATAGATCTCACTACGCGGCTGCTCAAACTTGGGCAGAACGTAAGCC
GCGAGAGCGCCAACAACCGCTTCTTGGTCGAAGGCAGCAAGCGCGATGAATGTCTTACTACGGAGCAAGT
TCCCGAGGTAATCGGAGTCCGGCTGATGTTGGGAGTAGGTGGCTACGTCTCCGAACTCACGACCGAAAAG
ATCAAGAGCAGCCCGCATGGATTTGACTTGGTCAGGGCCGAGCCTACATGTGCGAATGATGCCCATACTT
GAGCCACCTAACTTTGTTTTAGGGCGACTGCCCTGCTGCGTAACATCGTTGCTGCTCCATAACATCAAAC
ATCGACCCACGGCGTAACGCGCTTGCTGCTTGGATGCCCGAGGCATAGACTGTACAAAAAAACAGTCATA
ACAAGCCATGAAAACCGCCACTGCGCCGTTACCACCGCTGCGTTCGGTCAAGGTTCTGGACCAGTTGCGT
GAGCGCATACGCTACTTGCATTACAGTTTACGAACCGAACAGGCTTATGTCAACTGGGTTCGTGCCTTCA
TCCGTTTCCACGGTGTGCGTCACCCGGCAACCTTGGGCAGCAGCGAAGTCGAGGCATTTCTGTCCTGGCT
GGCGAACGAGCGCAAGGTTTCGGTCTCCACGCATCGTCAGGCATTGGCGGCCTTGCTGTTCTTCTACGGC
AAGGTGCTGTGCACGGATCTGCCCTGGCTTCAGGAGATCGGAAGACCTCGGCCGTCGCGGCGCTTGCCGG
TGGTGCTGACCCCGGATGAAGTGGTTCGCATCCTCGGTTTTCTGGAAGGCGAGCATCGTTTGTTCGCCCA
GGACTCTAGCTATAGTTCTAGTGGTTGGCTACGTATACTCCGGAATATTAATAGATCATGGAGATAATTA
AAATGATAACCATCTCGCAAATAAATAAGTATTTTACTGTTTTCGTAACAGTTTTGTAATAAAAAAACCT
ATAAATATTCCGGATTATTCATACCGTCCCACCATCGGGCGCGGATCTCGGTCCGAAACCATGTCGTACT
ACCATCACCATCACCATCACCATCACCATCACGATTACGATATCCCAACGACCGAAAACCTGTATTTTCA
GGGCGCCATGGGATCCGGAATTCAAAGGCCTACGTCGACGAGCTCAACTAGAGCCTGTGGCTGCAGCTCA
CACCCGGAAGATGACTGGATGGAAAACATCGATGTGTGTGAGAACTGCCATTATCCCATAGTCCCACTGG
ATGGCAAGGGCACGCTGCTCATCCGAAATGGCTCTGAGGTGCGGGACCCACTGGTTACCTACGAAGGCTC
CAATCCGCCGGCTTCCCCACTGCAAGACAACCTGGTTATCGCTCTGCACAGCTATGAGCCCTCTCACGAC
GGAGATCTGGGCTTTGAGAAGGGGGAACAGCTCCGCATCCTGGAGCAGAGCGGCGAGTGGTGGAAGGCGC
AGTCCCTGACCACGGGCCAGGAAGGCTTCATCCCCTTCAATTTTGTGGCCAAAGCGAACAGCCTGGAGCC
CGAACCCTGGTTCTTCAAGAACCTGAGCCGCAAGGACGCGGAGCGGCAGCTCCTGGCGCCCGGGAACACT
CACGGCTCCTTCCTCATCCGGGAGAGCGAGAGCACCGCGGGATCGTTTTCACTGTCGGTCCGGGACTTCG
ACCAGAACCAGGGAGAGGTGGTGAAACATTACAAGATCCGTAATCTGGACAACGGTGGCTTCTACATCTC
CCCTCGAATCACTTTTCCCGGCCTGCATGAACTGGTCCGCCATTACACCAATGCTTCAGATGGGCTGTGC
ACACGGTTGAGCCGCCCCTGCCAGACCCAGAAGCCCCAGAAGCCGTGGTGGGAGGACGAGTGGGAGGTTC
CCAGGGAGACGCTGAAGCTGGTGGAGCGGCTGGGGGCTGGACAGTTCGGGGAGGTGTGGATGGGGTACTA
CAACGGGCACACGAAGGTGGCGGTGAAGAGCCTGAAGCAGGGCAGCATGTCCCCGGACGCCTTCCTGGCC
GAGGCCAACCTCATGAAGCAGCTGCAACACCAGCGGCTGGTTCGGCTCTACGCTGTGGTCACCCAGGAGC
CCATCTACATCATCACTGAATACATGGAGAATGGGAGTCTAGTGGATTTTCTCAAGACCCCTTCAGGCAT
CAAGTTGACCATCAACAAACTCCTGGACATGGCAGCCCAAATTGCAGAAGGCATGGCATTCATTGAAGAG
CGGAATTATATTCATCGTGACCTTCGGGCTGCCAACATTCTGGTGTCTGACACCCTGAGCTGCAAGATTG
CAGACTTTGGCCTAGCACGCCTCATTGAGGACAACGAGTTTACAGCCAGGGAGGGGGCCAAGTTTCCCAT
TAAGTGGACAGCGCCAGAAGCCATTAACTACGGGACATTCACCATCAAGTCAGATGTGTGGTCTTTTGGC
ATCCTGCTGACGGAAATTGTCACCCACGGCCGCATCCCTTACCCAGGGATGACCAACCCGGAGGTGATTC
AGAACCTGGAGCGAGGCTACCGCATGGTGCGCCCTGACAACTGTCCAGAGGAGCTGTACCAACTCATGAG
GCTGTGCTGGAAGGAGCGCCCAGAGGACCGGCCCACCTTTGACTACCTGCGCAGTGTGCTGGAGGACTTC
TTCACGGCCACAGAGGGCCAGTTTCAGCCTCAGCCTTGAACTAGTGCGGCCGCTTTCGAATCTAGAGCCT
GCAGTCTCGAGGCATGCGGTACCAAGCTTGTCGAGAAGTACTAGAGGATCATAATCAGCCATACCACATT
TGTAGAGGTTTTACTTGCTTTAAAAAACCTCCCACACCTCCCCCTGAACCTGAAACATAAAATGAATGCA
ATTGTTGTTGTTAACTTGTTTATTGCAGCTTATAATGGTTACAAATAAAGCAATAGCATCACAAATTTCA
CAAATAAAGCATTTTTTTCACTGCATTCTAGTTGTGGTTTGTCCAAACTCATCAATGTATCTTATCATGT
CTGGATCTGATCACTGCTTGAGCCTAGGAGATCCGAACCAGATAAGTGAAATCTAGTTCCAAACTATTTT
GTCATTTTTAATTTTCGTATTAGCTTACGACGCTACACCCAGTTCCCATCTATTTTGTCACTCTTCCCTA
AATAATCCTTAAAAACTCCATTTCCACCCCTCCCAGTTCCCAACTATTTTGTCCGCCCACAGCGGGGCAT
TTTTCTTCCTGTTATGTTTTTAATCAAACATCCTGCCAACTCCATGTGACAAACCGTCATCTTCGGCTAC
TTTTTCTCTGTCACAGAATGAAAATTTTTCTGTCATCTCTTCGTTATTAATGTTTGTAATTGACTGAATA
TCAACGCTTATTTGCAGCCTGAATGGCGAATGG
